>Addgene plasmid #223474 | pEY127 | addgene full sequence | sequence record 442632 | Addgene NGS Result
TCACACAGGAAACAGCTATGACCATGATTACGCCAAGCTGTAAGTTTAAACATGATCTTACTAACTAACT
ATTCTCATTTAAATTTTCAGAGCTTAAAAATGGCTGAAATCACTCACAACGATGGATACGCTAACAACTT
GGAAATGAAATAAGCTTGCATGCCTGCAGCGCAATGTTCCAGCTATCAATTATAAAGCAGCTAATATTAG
AGAAATAAATAATTAAAGTGAATAATTGGAGTAGAGTTGTCATTTTTCAAGATGCTCCTAGTTAGATATC
AGGTACTTATTGAAAATTTTCTGGTTGACTCATATTCCGTCATCCTCAACTGGGGGCGCTATAGAAGTTG
GGCGCACTGTATTGTTGATTATCGCCAGTAAAAAACAAATTAAAATATCAAAATAAAAATTGCCAAAAAA
TATTGGACATTTTTTATAATCCAAAAAATCGAAACATCTTTTAAAAAAATGTTCAGAAACATAACTGAAA
CATTCAAATATTTACCTAACAAAAAATTTAAGGTATTTTTCGAAAAAAAAGCAAAAAATCAAGAAAATCG
AAAAGATCATCAAGAATTTTTGAATATTTGATTTTTGTTGGAATATTAATATTTTCAACATAAAAGGAAC
ATAAAACAGGAAGACAATTTTTTTCGAACTGAAGACTGCCAAAAAATCTGTAAAACTTATAAAATTCCTG
CCAAATTTTTAATGAATTATATAATACTGTATATATGTCACCTATTTTTCCTATTGATTCTGCTCTTTCT
AAAATCTTTCTGATGTTCCTCTCGCCCACGGAGATTCCCCCAACAAGTATTGAAACACGAGGTGTTCTCT
AATTTCCTATATGTTTGTGTATATCCTGTCTGTAATCACATTAAAATGTTAGAAATGTATTCTATTTACT
TACTTAACGCTGTAAAACCCGGGATTGGCCAAAGGACCCAAAGGTATGTTTCGAATGATACTAACATAAC
ATAGAACATTTTCAGGAGGACCCTTGGAGGGTACCGGTTTTCCCAGTCACGACGCGTGGTACCGAGCTCA
GAAAAAATGACCGCTCCAAAGAAGAAACGCAAAGTACCGAGCTCAGAAAAAATGACGGCACCTAAAAAGA
AACGCAAAGTACCGGTCGCCGAGAAGACAGCCCCAAAAAAGAAGCGTAAAGTTCCACGCGTCATGGGAGT
AAGTTTAAACAGTTCGGTACTAACTAACCATACATATTTAAATTTTCAGCGCGCTGTCTCCAAGGGAGAG
GAGCTCATCAAGGAGAACATGCACACCAAGCTCTACATGGAGGGAACCGTCAACAACCACCACTTCAAGT
GCACCCACGAAGGGGAGGGCAAGCCCTACGAGGGCACCCAGACCAACAGGATTAAGGTGGTGGAGGGAGG
CCCCCTGCCGTTCGCATTCGACATCCTGGCCACCTGCTTTATGTACGGGAGCAAGACCTTCATCAACCAC
ACCCAAGGAATCCCAGACTTCTTCAAGCAATCCTTCGTAAGTTTAAACATGATTTTACTAACTAACTAAT
CTGATTTAAATTTTCAGCCTGAGGGCTTCACATGGGAGAGAGTCACCACATACGAAGACGGGGGCGTGCT
TACCGTTACCCAGGACACCAGCCTCCAGGACGGCTGCTTGATCTACAACGTCAAGCTCAGAGGGGTGAAC
TTCCCATCCAACGGCCCTGTGATGCAGAAGAAAACACTCGGCTGGGAGGCCAGTACCGAGACCCTGTACC
CCGCTGACGGCGGCCTGGAAGGCAGATGCGACATGGCCCTGAAGCTCGTGGGCGGGGGCCACCTGCACTG
CAACCTGAAGACCACATACAGATCCAAGAAACCCGCTAAGAACCTCAAGATGCCAGGAGTAAGTTTAAAC
ATATATATACTAACTAACCCTGATTATTTAAATTTTCAGGTCTACTTTGTGGACCGCAGACTGGAAAGAA
TCAAGGAGGCCGACAATGAGACCTACGTCGAGCAGCACGAGGTGGCTGTGGCCAGATACTGCGACCTCCC
TAGCAAACTGGGGCACAAACTTAATGGCATGGACGAGCTGTACAAGTAAGCGCCGGTCGCTACCATTACC
AACTTGTCTGGTGTCAAAAATAATAGGGGCCGCTGTCATCAGAGTAAGTTTAAACTGAGTTCTACTAACT
AACGAGTAATATTTAAATTTTCAGCATCTCGCGCCCGTGCCTCTGACTTCTAAGTCCAATTACTCTTCAA
CATCCCTACATGCTCTTTCTCCCTGTGCTCCCACCCCCTATTTTTGTTATTATCAAAAAACTTCTCTTAA
TTTCTTTGTTTTTTAGCTTCTTTTAAGTCACCTCTAACAATGAAATTGTGTAGATTCAAAAATAGAATTA
ATTCGTAATAAAAAGTCGAAAAAAATTGTGCTCCCTCCCCCCATTAATAATAATTCTATCCCAAAATCTA
CACAATGTTCTGTGTACACTTCTTATGTTTTTTACTTCTGATAAATTTTTTTGAAACATCATAGAAAAAA
CCGCACACAAAATACCTTATCATATGTTACGTTTCAGTTTATGACCGCAATTTTTATTTCTTCGCACGTC
TGGGCCTCTCATGACGTCAAATCATGCTCATCGTGAAAAAGTTTTGGAGTATTTTTGGAATTTTTCAATC
AAGTGAAAGTTTATGAAATTAATTTTCCTGCTTTTGCTTTTTGGGGTTTCCCCTATTGTTTGTCAAGATT
TCGAGGACGGCGTTTTTCTTGCTAAAATCACAAGTATTGATGAGCACGATGCAAGAAAGATCGGAAGAAG
GTTTGGGTTTGAGGCTCAGTGGAAGGTGAGTAGAAGTTGATAATTTGAAAGTGGAGTAGTGTCTATGGGG
TTTTTGCCTTAAATGACAGAATACATTCCCAATATACCAAACATAACTGTTTCCTACTAGTCGGCCGTAC
GGGCCCTTTCGTCTCGCGCGTTTCGGTGATGACGGTGAAAACCTCTGACACATGCAGCTCCCGGAGACGG
TCACAGCTTGTCTGTAAGCGGATGCCGGGAGCAGACAAGCCCGTCAGGGCGCGTCAGCGGGTGTTGGCGG
GTGTCGGGGCTGGCTTAACTATGCGGCATCAGAGCAGATTGTACTGAGAGTGCACCATATGCGGTGTGAA
ATACCGCACAGATGCGTAAGGAGAAAATACCGCATCAGGCGGCCTTAAGGGCCTCGTGATACGCCTATTT
TTATAGGTTAATGTCATGATAATAATGGTTTCTTAGACGTCAGGTGGCACTTTTCGGGGAAATGTGCGCG
GAACCCCTATTTGTTTATTTTTCTAAATACATTCAAATATGTATCCGCTCATGAGACAATAACCCTGATA
AATGCTTCAATAATATTGAAAAAGGAAGAGTATGAGTATTCAACATTTCCGTGTCGCCCTTATTCCCTTT
TTTGCGGCATTTTGCCTTCCTGTTTTTGCTCACCCAGAAACGCTGGTGAAAGTAAAAGATGCTGAAGATC
AGTTGGGTGCACGAGTGGGTTACATCGAACTGGATCTCAACAGCGGTAAGATCCTTGAGAGTTTTCGCCC
CGAAGAACGTTTTCCAATGATGAGCACTTTTAAAGTTCTGCTATGTGGCGCGGTATTATCCCGTATTGAC
GCCGGGCAAGAGCAACTCGGTCGCCGCATACACTATTCTCAGAATGACTTGGTTGAGTACTCACCAGTCA
CAGAAAAGCATCTTACGGATGGCATGACAGTAAGAGAATTATGCAGTGCTGCCATAACCATGAGTGATAA
CACTGCGGCCAACTTACTTCTGACAACGATCGGAGGACCGAAGGAGCTAACCGCTTTTTTGCACAACATG
GGGGATCATGTAACTCGCCTTGATCGTTGGGAACCGGAGCTGAATGAAGCCATACCAAACGACGAGCGTG
ACACCACGATGCCTGTAGCAATGGCAACAACGTTGCGCAAACTATTAACTGGCGAACTACTTACTCTAGC
TTCCCGGCAACAATTAATAGACTGGATGGAGGCGGATAAAGTTGCAGGACCACTTCTGCGCTCGGCCCTT
CCGGCTGGCTGGTTTATTGCTGATAAATCTGGAGCCGGTGAGCGTGGGTCTCGCGGTATCATTGCAGCAC
TGGGGCCAGATGGTAAGCCCTCCCGTATCGTAGTTATCTACACGACGGGGAGTCAGGCAACTATGGATGA
ACGAAATAGACAGATCGCTGAGATAGGTGCCTCACTGATTAAGCATTGGTAACTGTCAGACCAAGTTTAC
TCATATATACTTTAGATTGATTTAAAACTTCATTTTTAATTTAAAAGGATCTAGGTGAAGATCCTTTTTG
ATAATCTCATGACCAAAATCCCTTAACGTGAGTTTTCGTTCCACTGAGCGTCAGACCCCGTAGAAAAGAT
CAAAGGATCTTCTTGAGATCCTTTTTTTCTGCGCGTAATCTGCTGCTTGCAAACAAAAAAACCACCGCTA
CCAGCGGTGGTTTGTTTGCCGGATCAAGAGCTACCAACTCTTTTTCCGAAGGTAACTGGCTTCAGCAGAG
CGCAGATACCAAATACTGTTCTTCTAGTGTAGCCGTAGTTAGGCCACCACTTCAAGAACTCTGTAGCACC
GCCTACATACCTCGCTCTGCTAATCCTGTTACCAGTGGCTGCTGCCAGTGGCGATAAGTCGTGTCTTACC
GGGTTGGACTCAAGACGATAGTTACCGGATAAGGCGCAGCGGTCGGGCTGAACGGGGGGTTCGTGCACAC
AGCCCAGCTTGGAGCGAACGACCTACACCGAACTGAGATACCTACAGCGTGAGCTATGAGAAAGCGCCAC
GCTTCCCGAAGGGAGAAAGGCGGACAGGTATCCGGTAAGCGGCAGGGTCGGAACAGGAGAGCGCACGAGG
GAGCTTCCAGGGGGAAACGCCTGGTATCTTTATAGTCCTGTCGGGTTTCGCCACCTCTGACTTGAGCGTC
GATTTTTGTGATGCTCGTCAGGGGGGCGGAGCCTATGGAAAAACGCCAGCAACGCGGCCTTTTTACGGTT
CCTGGCCTTTTGCTGGCCTTTTGCTCACATGTTCTTTCCTGCGTTATCCCCTGATTCTGTGGATAACCGT
ATTACCGCCTTTGAGTGAGCTGATACCGCTCGCCGCAGCCGAACGACCGAGCGCAGCGAGTCAGTGAGCG
ATGAAGCGGAAGAGCGCCCAATACGCAAACCGCCTCTCCCCGCGCGTTGGCCGATTCATTAATGCAGCTG
GCACGACAGGTTTCCCGACTGGAAAGCGGGCAGTGAGCGCAACGCAATTAATGTGAGTTAGCTCACTCAT
TAGGCACCCCAGGCTTTACACTTTATGCTTCCGGCTCGTATGTTGTGTGGAATTGTGAGCGGATAACAAT
T
Features (pLannotate 1.2.2; 14 found; start..end, strand, type, name):
    152..169     -  misc_feature   MCS (fragment): pUC18/19 multiple cloning site
   1016..1034    -  CDS            lacZα (fragment): LacZα fragment of β-galactosidase; lacZ fragment
   1189..1239    +  CDS            mEGFP (fragment): monomeric enhanced GFP, optimized with synthetic introns for expression in C. elegans
   1246..2076    +  CDS            mNeptune2.5: mNeptune2.5 is a basic (constitutively fluorescent) red fluorescent protein published in 2014, derived from Entacmaea quadricolor. It is reported to be a rapidly-maturing monomer with moderate acid sensitivity.
   2673..2825    +  CDS            aex-5 (fragment): AEX5_CAEEL - Also known as kpc-3 From Caenorhabditis elegans.
   2953..2988    +  CDS            rop (fragment): Rop protein, which maintains plasmids at low copy number; rop
   3090..3189    +  misc_feature   bom (fragment): basis of mobility region from pBR322
   3287..3391    +  promoter       AmpR promoter: bla
   3392..4252    +  CDS            AmpR: β-lactamase; bla; confers resistance to ampicillin, carbenicillin, and related antibiotics
   4423..5011    +  rep_origin     ori: high-copy-number ColE1/pMB1/pBR322/pUC origin of replication
   5194..5286    +  CDS            lacI (fragment): lac repressor; lacI; The lac repressor binds to the lac operator to inhibit transcription in E. coli. This inhibition can be relieved by adding lactose or isopropyl-β-D-thiogalactopyranoside (IPTG).
   5299..5320    +  protein_bind   CAP binding site: CAP binding activates transcription in the presence of cAMP. E. coli catabolite activator protein
   5335..5365    +  promoter       lac promoter: promoter for the E. coli lac operon
   5373..5389    +  protein_bind   lac operator: The lac repressor binds to the lac operator to inhibit transcription in E. coli. This inhibition can be relieved by adding lactose or isopropyl-β-D-thiogalactopyranoside (IPTG). lac repressor encoded by lacI
