[The description below was written by a language model from this plasmid's Addgene catalogue record and pLannotate feature annotations shown in this document.]
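Description:
pEY127 is a C. elegans (worm) expression plasmid built on the pPD95.62 backbone, one of the reporter constructs associated with the NeuroPAL multicolor atlas for whole-brain neuronal identification. It is maintained in E. coli through a high-copy ColE1/pUC-type origin and selected with ampicillin via a β-lactamase (AmpR) gene under its own promoter. The feature table also picks up the usual cloning-vector remnants: fragments of the pUC multiple cloning site, lacZα, lacI, rop and bom, together with the lac promoter, operator and CAP binding site. None of these is expected to play a role in worm expression.

The payload is a transcriptional reporter in which srj-24 sequence from C. elegans, inserted by Gibson cloning, drives the far-red fluorescent protein mNeptune2.5. The srj-24 regulatory region is not annotated in the feature table. It presumably lies in the unannotated stretch upstream of the fluorophore, but the record gives neither its boundaries nor its length. The complete mNeptune2.5 coding sequence is preceded by a short segment that matches worm-optimized GFP, probably a leftover from the parental GFP vector. The stated purpose describes expression as nuclear, yet no nuclear localization signal is annotated, so how the protein is targeted to the nucleus cannot be read from the table. A short aex-5 match downstream of the reporter sits where a 3′ UTR region would be expected, though no such element is explicitly annotated.

The construct labels the nuclei of the neurons that express srj-24. The record refers to the NeuroPAL publication for the specific expression pattern.
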