Addgene plasmid #223474: pEY127
Purpose: srj-24 fluorescent neural reporter driving nuclear mNeptune2.5 expression (refer to NeuroPAL paper for expression)
Depositing lab: Oliver Hobert & Eviatar Yemini. Depositing organization: Columbia University. Publication: NeuroPAL: A Multicolor Atlas for Whole-Brain Neuronal Identification in C. elegans. Yemini E, Lin A, Nejatbakhsh A, Varol E, Sun R, Mena GE, Samuel ADT, Paninski L, Venkatachalam V, Hobert O. Cell. 2021 Jan 7;184(1):272-288.e11. doi: 10.1016/j.cell.2020.12.012. Epub 2020 Dec 29. PubMed 33378642.
Backbone
  Vector backbone: pPD95.62
  Vector type: Worm Expression
Growth in bacteria
  Bacterial resistance: Ampicillin, 100 μg/mL
  Growth temperature: 37°C
  Growth strain: DH5alpha
  Copy number: Unknown
Gene/Insert
  Gene/Insert name: srj-24
  Species: C. elegans (nematode)
  Entrez Gene: srj-24 (a.k.a. CELE_C05E4.11)
  Cloning method: Gibson Cloning
Terms and licenses: Academic/Nonprofit Terms; Industry Terms: Not Available to Industry
How to cite: pEY127 was a gift from Oliver Hobert & Eviatar Yemini (Addgene plasmid # 223474 ; http://n2t.net/addgene:223474 ; RRID:Addgene_223474)
